Addgene plasmid #123712: MTK2_020
Purpose: Encodes truncated pCMV as a Type 2 part to be used in the MTK system
Depositing lab: Hana El-Samad. Depositing organization: University of California, San Francisco (UCSF). Publication: A Toolkit for Rapid Modular Construction of Biological Circuits in Mammalian Cells. Fonseca JP, Bonny AR, Kumar GR, Ng AH, Town J, Wu QC, Aslankoohi E, Chen SY, Dods G, Harrigan P, Osimiri LC, Kistler AL, El-Samad H. ACS Synth Biol. 2019 Nov 15;8(11):2593-2606. doi: 10.1021/acssynbio.9b00322. Epub 2019 Nov 5. PubMed 31686495.
Backbone
  Vector backbone: MTK0_027
  Vector type: Mammalian Expression
Growth in bacteria
  Bacterial resistance: Chloramphenicol, 25 μg/mL
  Growth temperature: 37°C
  Growth strain: DH5alpha
  Copy number: Unknown
Gene/Insert
  Gene/Insert name: pCMV-E
  Cloning method: Restriction Enzyme; 5′ cloning site BsmBI (destroyed during cloning); 3′ cloning site BsmBI (destroyed during cloning)
Terms and licenses: Academic/Nonprofit Terms; Industry Terms: Not Available to Industry
Depositor comments: Type 2 parts are promoters in the MTK. Promotor sequence from https://doi.org/10.1016/j.ab.2012.06.001 Please visit https://www.biorxiv.org/content/10.1101/506188v2 for BioRxiv preprint
How to cite: MTK2_020 was a gift from Hana El-Samad (Addgene plasmid # 123712 ; http://n2t.net/addgene:123712 ; RRID:Addgene_123712)
