[The description below was written by a language model from this plasmid's Addgene catalogue record and pLannotate feature annotations shown in this document.]
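Description:
MTK2_020 is a small part plasmid (about 1.8 kb) from the Mammalian Toolkit (MTK), a modular hierarchical cloning system for building genetic circuits in mammalian cells. It is built on the MTK0_027 part-entry backbone and, although catalogued as a mammalian expression vector, it is not an expression construct in its own right. It serves as a storage and donor vector for a single promoter part. Propagation in E. coli relies on a high-copy ColE1/pUC-type origin of replication. Selection is by chloramphenicol, conferred by the cat (chloramphenicol acetyltransferase) gene driven by its native cat promoter. A minimal phage lambda t0 terminator lies downstream of the resistance cassette.

The payload is pCMV-E, a truncated version of the human cytomegalovirus immediate early promoter. The feature annotation detects a roughly 50 bp match to a truncated CMV promoter variant (CMVd2), described as giving moderately reduced expression compared with full-length CMV. The annotation covers only that short stretch, and the record does not give the exact boundaries of the part. The insert was introduced through BsmBI sites that were destroyed during cloning, as is typical when a part is domesticated into a Golden Gate-style entry vector. In MTK nomenclature it is a Type 2 part, the position reserved for promoters. No coding sequence, polyadenylation signal or mammalian selection marker is present. The plasmid is intended to be combined with other MTK part types to assemble transcriptional units, where a weakened constitutive promoter helps tune expression of circuit components below the level given by full-strength CMV.
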