Features (pLannotate 1.2.2; 5 found; start..end, strand, type, name):
     60..648     +  rep_origin     ori: high-copy-number ColE1/pMB1/pBR322/pUC origin of replication
    800..851     +  promoter       CMVd2 promoter: truncated human cytomegalovirus (CMV) immediate early promoter that yields moderately reduced expression relative to the full-length promoter
    912..946     -  terminator     lambda t0 terminator: minimal transcription terminator from phage lambda (Scholtissek and Grosse, 1987)
   1020..1676    -  CDS            cat: CAT_ECOLX - Experimental evidence at protein level: Swiss-Prot protein existence level 1. This enzyme is an effector of chloramphenicol resistance in bacteria. From Escherichia coli. This protein is used as a marker in many commonly used cloning vectors, such as pACYC184.
   1677..1774    -  promoter       cat promoter: promoter of the E. coli cat gene encoding chloramphenicol acetyltransferase
>Addgene plasmid #123712 | MTK2_020 | addgene full sequence | sequence record 248642 | Addgene NGS Result
TAACGTGAGTTTTCGTTCCACTGAGCGTCAGACCCCGTAGAAAAGATCAAAGGATCTTCTTGAGATCCTT
TTTTTCTGCGCGTAATCTGCTGCTTGCAAACAAAAAAACCACCGCTACCAGCGGTGGTTTGTTTGCCGGA
TCAAGAGCTACCAACTCTTTTTCCGAAGGTAACTGGCTTCAGCAGAGCGCAGATACCAAATACTGTTCTT
CTAGTGTAGCCGTAGTTAGGCCACCACTTCAAGAACTCTGTAGCACCGCCTACATACCTCGCTCTGCTAA
TCCTGTTACCAGTGGCTGCTGCCAGTGGCGATAAGTCGTGTCTTACCGGGTTGGACTCAAGACGATAGTT
ACCGGATAAGGCGCAGCGGTCGGGCTGAACGGGGGGTTCGTGCACACAGCCCAGCTTGGAGCGAACGACC
TACACCGAACTGAGATACCTACAGCGTGAGCTATGAGAAAGCGCCACGCTTCCCGAAGGGAGAAAGGCGG
ACAGGTATCCGGTAAGCGGCAGGGTCGGAACAGGAGAGCGCACGAGGGAGCTTCCAGGGGGAAACGCCTG
GTATCTTTATAGTCCTGTCGGGTTTCGCCACCTCTGACTTGAGCGTCGATTTTTGTGATGCTCGTCAGGG
GGGCGGAGCCTATGGAAAAACGCCAGCAACGCGGCCTTTTTACGGTTCCTGGCCTTTTGCTGGCCTTTTG
CTCACATGTTCTTTCCTGCGTTATCCCCTGATTCTGTGGATAACCGTAGTCGGTCTCAAACGGGGACTTT
CCAAAATGTCGTAACAACTCCGCCCCATTGACGCAAATGGGCGGTAGGCGTGTACGGTGGGAGGTCTATA
TAAGCAGAGCTGGTTTAGTGAACCGTCAGATCCGCTAGCGCTACCGGTCGCCACTATGTGAGACCAGACC
AATAAAAAACGCCCGGCGGCAACCGAGCGTTCTGAACAAATCCAGATGGAGTTCTGAGGTCATTACTGGA
TCTATCAACAGGAGTCCAAGCGAGCTCGATATCAAATTACGCCCCGCCCTGCCACTCATCGCAGTACTGT
TGTAATTCATTAAGCATTCTGCCGACATGGAAGCCATCACAAACGGCATGATGAACCTGAATCGCCAGCG
GCATCAGCACCTTGTCGCCTTGCGTATAATATTTGCCCATGGTGAAAACGGGGGCGAAGAAGTTGTCCAT
ATTGGCCACGTTTAAATCAAAACTGGTGAAACTCACCCAGGGATTGGCTGAAACGAAAAACATATTCTCA
ATAAACCCTTTAGGGAAATAGGCCAGGTTTTCACCGTAACACGCCACATCTTGCGAATATATGTGTAGAA
ACTGCCGGAAATCGTCGTGGTATTCACTCCAGAGCGATGAAAACGTTTCAGTTTGCTCATGGAAAACGGT
GTAACAAGGGTGAACACTATCCCATATCACCAGCTCACCGTCTTTCATTGCCATACGAAATTCCGGATGA
GCATTCATCAGGCGGGCAAGAATGTGAATAAAGGCCGGATAAAACTTGTGCTTATTTTTCTTTACGGTCT
TTAAAAAGGCCGTAATATCCAGCTGAACGGTCTGGTTATAGGTACATTGAGCAACTGACTGAAATGCCTC
AAAATGTTCTTTACGATGCCATTGGGATATATCAACGGTGGTATATCCAGTGATTTTTTTCTCCATTTTA
GCTTCCTTAGCTCCTGAAAATCTCGATAACTCAAAAAATACGCCCGGTAGTGATCTTATTTCATTATGGT
GAAAGTTGGAACCTCTTACGTGCCCGATCAATCATGACCAAAATCCCT
